>Addgene plasmid #177118 | CJW4617 | depositor partial sequence | sequence record 343707 | gfp-muNS_in_CJW4617
ATGTCGAAAGGAGAAGAACTTTTCACTGGAGTTGTCCCAATTCTTGTTGAATTAGATGGTGATGTTAATG
GGCACAAATTTTCTGTCAGTGGAGAGGGTGAAGGTGATGCAACATACGGAAAACTTACCCTTAAATTTAT
TTGCACTACTGGAAAACTACCTGTTCCATGGCCAACACTTGTCACTACTTTCGCGTATGGTCTTCAATGC
TTTGCGAGATACCCAGATCATATGAAACAGCATGACTTTTTCAAGAGTGCCATGCCCGAAGGTTATGTAC
AGGAAAGAACTATATTTTTCAAAGATGACGGGAACTACAAGACACGTGCTGAAGTCAAGTTTGAAGGTGA
TACCCTTGTTAATAGAATCGAGTTAAAAGGTATTGATTTTAAAGAAGATGGAAACATTCTTGGACACAAA
TTGGAATACAACTATAACTCACACAATGTATACATCATGGCAGACAAACAAAAGAATGGAATCAAAGTTA
ACTTCAAAATTAGACACAACATTGAAGATGGAAGCGTTCAACTAGCAGACCATTATCAACAAAATACTCC
AATTGGCGATGGCCCTGTCCTTTTACCAGACAACCATTACCTGTCCACACAATCTGCCCTTTCGAAAGAT
CCCAACGAAAAGAGAGACCACATGGTCCTTCTTGAGTTTGTAACAGCTGCTGGGATTACACATGGCATGG
ATGAACTATACAAATTATGTCTGCAGGCATGCAAGCTATCAACAAGTTTGTACAAAAAAGCAGGCTCCTC
CAGTGACATGGTAGACGGGATTAAACTACAGTTGGACGCATCTAGACAGTGTCATGAGTGTCCCGTGTTG
CAGCAGAAAGTAGTTGAGTTGGAAAAACAGATTATCATGCAGAAGTCCATTCAGTCAGATCCTACCCCAA
TGGCGCTGCAACCACTGTTATCTCAGTTGCGTGAACTGTCTAGTGAGGTCACCCGACTCCAGATGGAGTT
AAGTCGGACTCAGTCCCTGAATGCTCAGTTGGAAGCGGATGCTAAGTCAGCTCAAGCATGTAGTCTGGAT
ATGTATTTGAGACACCACACCTGCATTAATGGTCATACAAAAGAAGATGAACTGCTTGATGCTGTACGTG
TCGCTCCAGATGTGAGGAAAGAAATCATGGAAAAGAGGGGCGAAGTGAGAAGGGGCTGGTGCGAACGTAT
CTCTAAGGAAGCGGCTGCCAAATGCCAAACTGTTATTGATGACTTGACTCAGATGAATGGAAAGCAGGCA
CGAGAGATAACAGAATTACGCGAGTCAGCCGAGAATTATGAGAAGCAGATTGCGGAATTGGTGGGCACTA
TTACTCAAAACCAGATGACGTATCAGCAAGAGCTACAAGCTTTGGTAGCGAAGAATGTGGAACTGGATAC
GATGAACCAACGTCAGGCTAAATCATTGCGTATTACTCCCTCCCTTCTATCAGCCACTCCTATCGATTCA
GTCGACGGCGCTGCTGACCTGATTGATTTCTCCGTTCCAACTGATGAGCTGTACCCAGCTTTCTTGTACA
AAGTGGTTCGATTGGCTGTTTTGGCGGATGAGAGAAGATTTTCAGCCTGA
