[The description below was written by a language model from this plasmid's Addgene catalogue record.]
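Description:
CJW4617 is not a plasmid but an engineered Escherichia coli strain derived from MG1655. The record lists no vector backbone and states explicitly that the strain carries no plasmid. Its engineered element is a chromosomal cassette, Plac-gfp-muNS-kan, which replaces the native lacZYA operon at the endogenous lac locus. Because the cassette is integrated, it is maintained by chromosomal replication rather than by a plasmid origin. A kanamycin resistance gene (nptI, amplified from pKD4) sits immediately downstream of the fusion gene and served as the selectable marker during construction.

The payload is GFP fused to the N terminus of a C-terminal fragment (residues 471-721) of μNS. The record does not state the source organism of μNS, but it does report that the fusion assembles into about one or two fluorescent foci per cell. Expression is driven by the Plac promoter at the lac locus, so it is IPTG-inducible. According to the depositor's comments, the gfp-μNS fragment was taken from a pBAD-based plasmid and joined to nptI in a pKS cloning plasmid. The joined fragment was then PCR-amplified with flanking homology to lacI and cynX, and λ Red recombination was used to swap it for lacZYA. The replacement was finally moved into a clean MG1655 background by P1 transduction.

The strain is used to generate discrete fluorescent cytoplasmic particles whose movement can be tracked by microscopy. This lets their mobility serve as a probe of the physical properties of the bacterial cytoplasm, including its glass-like behaviour and its fluidization by metabolic activity.
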