Addgene plasmid #177118: CJW4617
Purpose: E. coli strain carrying IPTG-inducible gfp-muNS gene for monitoring the mobility of cytoplasmic particles.
Depositing lab: Christine Jacobs-Wagner. Depositing organization: Yale University. Publication: The bacterial cytoplasm has glass-like properties and is fluidized by metabolic activity. Parry BR, Surovtsev IV, Cabeen MT, O'Hern CS, Dufresne ER, Jacobs-Wagner C. Cell. 2014 Jan 16;156(1-2):183-94. doi: 10.1016/j.cell.2013.11.028. Epub 2013 Dec 19. PubMed 24361104.
Backbone
  Vector backbone: none
Growth in bacteria
  Bacterial resistance: Kanamycin, 50 μg/mL
  Growth temperature: 37°C
  Growth strain: This strain is modified from E. coli MG1655
  Growth instructions: This strain can be grown under normal growth conditions for E. coli. GFP-muNS normally form 1-2 foci per cell when induced with >20uM IPTG in LB or M9 glucose growth media.
  Copy number: Unknown
Gene/Insert
  Gene/Insert name: MG1655 PlacZYA::Plac-gfp-muNS-kan (alt name: muNS)
  Promoter: Plac
  Tag / fusion protein: GFP (N terminal on insert)
  Cloning method: Unknown
  Sequencing primers: 5′ unknown
Resource information
  A portion of this plasmid was derived from a plasmid made by: A portion of the gfp-muNS gene was obtained from Max Nibert (Addgene #56657)
Terms and licenses: Academic/Nonprofit Terms; Industry Terms: Not Available to Industry
Depositor comments: GFP-muNS expression is under the control of Plac promoter integrated into the endogenous lac locus. The native lac operon (lacZYA) is deleted. Kanamycin resistance casette is inserted downstream of the gfp-muNS gene for cloning purposes. Cloning method: Lambda RED recombination. The gfp-μNS fragment was amplified from plasmid pER12 (pBAD322A-gfp-μNS), which encodes an N-terminal GFP fusion to residues 471-721 of μNS (Broering et al., 2005) and then digested by KpnI/XhoI. The nptI gene was amplified from pKD4 plasmid and digested by XhoI/SmaI. Then, gfp-μNS and nptI gene fragments were triple ligated into the pKS plasmid. The resulting plasmid was used as a PCR template to generate a gfp-μNS-nptI fragment with flanking regions complementary to lacI and cynX, respectively. This fragment was then used to replace the lac operon (lacZYA) by one-step λ-recombination (Datsenko and Wanner, 2000). The resulting gfp-μNS-nptI replacement of lacZYA was transduced back into MG1655 by P1-phage to generate strain CJW4617. See Parry et al., 2014 for more details. This strain doesn't contain any plasmid.
How to cite: CJW4617 was a gift from Christine Jacobs-Wagner (Addgene plasmid # 177118)
